>Addgene plasmid #85524 | pLPT41 | depositor full sequence | sequence record 168534 | pLPT41 sequence 2269 bps
TCGAGTCCCTATCAGTGATAGAGATTGACATCCCTATCAGTGATAGAGATACTGAGCACATCAGCAGGAC
GCACTGACCGAATTCATTAAAGAGGAGAAAGGTACCGCAGGCCTGCAGCAAACGACGAAAACTACGCTGC
ATCAGTTTAATAAGCTTGATATCGAATTCCTGCAGCCCGGGGGATCCCATGGTACGCGTGCTAGAGGCAT
CAAATAAAACGAAAGGCTCAGTCGAAAGACTGGGCCTTTCGTTTTATCTGTTGTTTGTCGGTGAACGCTC
TCCTGAGTAGGACAAATCCGCCGCCCTAGACCTAGGGCGTTCGGCTGCGGCGAGCGGTATCAGCTCACTC
AAAGGCGGTAATACGGTTATCCACAGAATCAGGGGATAACGCAGGAAAGAACATGTGAGCAAAAGGCCAG
CAAAAGGCCAGGAACCGTAAAAAGGCCGCGTTGCTGGCGTTTTTCCATAGGCTCCGCCCCCCTGACGAGC
ATCACAAAAATCGACGCTCAAGTCAGAGGTGGCGAAACCCGACAGGACTATAAAGATACCAGGCGTTTCC
CCCTGGAAGCTCCCTCGTGCGCTCTCCTGTTCCGACCCTGCCGCTTACCGGATACCTGTCCGCCTTTCTC
CCTTCGGGAAGCGTGGCGCTTTCTCATAGCTCACGCTGTAGGTATCTCAGTTCGGTGTAGGTCGTTCGCT
CCAAGCTGGGCTGTGTGCACGAACCCCCCGTTCAGCCCGACCGCTGCGCCTTATCCGGTAACTATCGTCT
TGAGTCCAACCCGGTAAGACACGACTTATCGCCACTGGCAGCAGCCACTGGTAACAGGATTAGCAGAGCG
AGGTATGTAGGCGGTGCTACAGAGTTCTTGAAGTGGTGGCCTAACTACGGCTACACTAGAAGGACAGTAT
TTGGTATCTGCGCTCTGCTGAAGCCAGTTACCTTCGGAAAAAGAGTTGGTAGCTCTTGATCCGGCAAACA
AACCACCGCTGGTAGCGGTGGTTTTTTTGTTTGCAAGCAGCAGATTACGCGCAGAAAAAAAGGATCTCAA
GAAGATCCTTTGATCTTTTCTACGGGGTCTGACGCTCAGTGGAACGAAAACTCACGTTAAGGGATTTTGG
TCATGACTAGTGCTTGGATTCTCACCAATAAAAAACGCCCGGCGGCAACCGAGCGTTCTGAACAAATCCA
GATGGAGTTCTGAGGTCATTACTGGATCTATCAACAGGAGTCCAAGCGAGCTCTCGAACCCCAGAGTCCC
GCTCAGAAGAACTCGTCAAGAAGGCGATAGAAGGCGATGCGCTGCGAATCGGGAGCGGCGATACCGTAAA
GCACGAGGAAGCGGTCAGCCCATTCGCCGCCAAGCTCTTCAGCAATATCACGGGTAGCCAACGCTATGTC
CTGATAGCGGTCCGCCACACCCAGCCGGCCACAGTCGATGAATCCAGAAAAGCGGCCATTTTCCACCATG
ATATTCGGCAAGCAGGCATCGCCATGGGTCACGACGAGATCCTCGCCGTCGGGCATGCGCGCCTTGAGCC
TGGCGAACAGTTCGGCTGGCGCGAGCCCCTGATGCTCTTCGTCCAGATCATCCTGATCGACAAGACCGGC
TTCCATCCGAGTACGTGCTCGCTCGATGCGATGTTTCGCTTGGTGGTCGAATGGGCAGGTAGCCGGATCA
AGCGTATGCAGCCGCCGCATTGCATCAGCCATGATGGATACTTTCTCGGCAGGAGCAAGGTGAGATGACA
GGAGATCCTGCCCCGGCACTTCGCCCAATAGCAGCCAGTCCCTTCCCGCTTCAGTGACAACGTCGAGCAC
AGCTGCGCAAGGAACGCCCGTCGTGGCCAGCCACGATAGCCGCGCTGCCTCGTCCTGCAGTTCATTCAGG
GCACCGGACAGGTCGGTCTTGACAAAAAGAACCGGGCGCCCCTGCGCTGACAGCCGGAACACGGCGGCAT
CAGAGCAGCCGATTGTCTGTTGTGCCCAGTCATAGCCGAATAGCCTCTCCACCCAAGCGGCCGGAGAACC
TGCGTGCAATCCATCTTGTTCAATCATGCGAAACGATCCTCATCCTGTCTCTTGATCAGATCTTGATCCC
CTGCGCCATCAGATCCTTGGCGGCAAGAAAGCCATCCAGTTTACTTTGCAGGGCTTCCCAACCTTACCAG
AGGGCGCCCCAGCTGGCAATTCCGACGTCTAAGAAACCATTATTATCATGACATTAACCTATAAAAATAG
GCGTATCACGAGGCCCTTTCGTCTTCACC
Features (pLannotate 1.2.2; 8 found; start..end, strand, type, name):
      6..79      +  promoter       PLtetO-1 promoter: modified phage lambda PL promoter with tet operator sites (Lutz and Bujard, 1997)
    118..138     +  CDS            ssrA tag (LVA) (fragment): C-terminal peptide that mediates degradation in bacteria through the ClpXP and ClpAP proteases (McGinness et al., 2006) mutant LVA variant that confers accelerated degradation under some conditions (Andersen et al., 1998)
    150..187     -  misc_feature   MCS (fragment): pBluescript multiple cloning site
    211..297     +  terminator     rrnB T1 terminator: Escherichia coli rrnB; transcription terminator T1 from the E. coli rrnB gene
    462..1050    -  rep_origin     ori: high-copy-number ColE1/pMB1/pBR322/pUC origin of replication
   1138..1232    -  terminator     lambda t0 terminator: transcription terminator from phage lambda
   1266..2057    -  CDS            neo: KKA2_KLEPN - Also known as kan, nptII. Experimental evidence at protein level: Swiss-Prot protein existence level 1. Resistance to kanamycin, neomycin, paromomycin, ribostamycin, butirosin and gentamicin B. From Klebsiella pneumoniae.
   2089..2208    -  CDS            tnpA (fragment): TN5P_ECOLX - Also known as tnp. Experimental evidence at protein level: Swiss-Prot protein existence level 1. Mediates transposition of transposon Tn5 by a 'cut and paste' mechanism. First, the monomeric transposase binds the 19 bp inverted DNA repeats flanking the transposon. Then, dimerization of the DNA- bound transposase creates a synaptic DNA complex. After nicking of the first DNA strand, excision of the transposon proceeds through a series of intermediates. The transposase then mediates the insertion of the transposon at a new site by strand transfer. The activity of the wild- type tran
