[The description below was written by a language model from this plasmid's Addgene catalogue record and pLannotate feature annotations shown in this document.]
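Description:
pLPT41 is a small (2,269 bp) high-copy bacterial plasmid for synthetic biology work in E. coli, catalogued as an empty backbone that serves as a "titration sponge" for the Tet repressor. It replicates from a ColE1/pMB1-type origin and is selected with kanamycin through an nptII (neo) aminoglycoside phosphotransferase gene, which is followed by a lambda t0 terminator. A short annotated tnpA fragment next to the resistance gene appears to be a remnant of the Tn5 transposon from which this marker derives, not a functional transposase.

The functional element is the PLtetO-1 promoter, a modified phage lambda PL promoter carrying tet operator sites. No intact coding sequence lies downstream of it. The feature table shows only a fragment of an LVA-variant ssrA degradation tag, a fragment of a multiple cloning site, and the rrnB T1 terminator. This arrangement is consistent with the catalogue note that part of the plasmid came from a reporter plasmid, which suggests the reporter gene was removed and only its tag remnant was left, although the record does not describe the construction. The plasmid therefore expresses no annotated product from this promoter. Its role instead is to supply many copies of TetR binding sites per cell. These decoy operators sequester TetR molecules, which raises the amount of repressor needed before target promoters elsewhere are repressed. The associated publication concerns synchronous, long-term oscillations in a synthetic gene circuit, so the plasmid is presumably used to tune the TetR threshold and dynamics in such oscillator circuits.
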