Addgene plasmid #85524: pLPT41
Purpose: (Empty Backbone) Titration sponge for TetR
Depositing lab: Johan Paulsson. Depositing organization: Harvard Medical School. Publication: Synchronous long-term oscillations in a synthetic gene circuit. Potvin-Trottier L, Lord ND, Vinnicombe G, Paulsson J. Nature. 2016 Oct 12;538(7626):514-517. doi: 10.1038/nature19841. PubMed 27732583.
Backbone
  Vector backbone: ColE1
  Backbone size (bp): 2269
  Vector type: Synthetic Biology
  Promoter: PLtet
Growth in bacteria
  Bacterial resistance: Kanamycin, 50 μg/mL
  Growth temperature: 37°C
  Growth strain: DH5alpha
  Copy number: High Copy
Resource information
  A portion of this plasmid was derived from a plasmid made by: Reporter from Michael Elowitz
Terms and licenses: Academic/Nonprofit Terms; Industry Terms: Not Available to Industry
How to cite: pLPT41 was a gift from Johan Paulsson (Addgene plasmid # 85524 ; http://n2t.net/addgene:85524 ; RRID:Addgene_85524)
