>Addgene plasmid #85524 | pLPT41 | addgene partial sequence | sequence record 168533 | pBRforEco 5'-AATAGGCGTATCACGAGGC-3'
CTATCAGTGATAGAGATTGACATCCCTATCAGTGATAGAGATACTGAGCACATCAGCAGGACGCACTGAC
CGAATTCATTAAAGAGGAGAAAGGTACCGCAGGCCTGCAGCAAACGACGAAAACTACGCTGCATCAGTTT
AATAAGCTTGATATCGAATTCCTGCAGCCCGGGGGATCCCATGGTACGCGTGCTAGAGGCATCAAATAAA
ACGAAAGGCTCAGTCGAAAGACTGGGCCTTTCGTTTTATCTGTTGTTTGTCGGTGAACGCTCTCCTGAGT
AGGACAAATCCGCCGCCCTAGACCTAGGGCGTTCGGCTGCGGCGAGCGGTATCAGCTCACTCAAAGGCGG
TAATACGGTTATCCACAGAATCAGGGGATAACGCAGGAAAGAACATGTGAGCAAAAGGCCAGCAAAAGGC
CAGGAACCGTAAAAAGGCCGCGTTGCTGGCGTTTTTCCATAGGCTCCGCCCCCCTGACGAGCATCACAAA
AATCGACGCTCAAGTCAGAGGTGGCGAAACCCGACAGGACTATAAAGATACCAGGCGTTTCCCCCTGGAA
GCTCCCTCGTGCGCTCTCCTGTTCCGACCCTGCCGCTTACCGGATACCTGTCCGCCTTTCTCCCTTCGGG
AAGCGTGGCGCTTTCTCATAGCTCACGCTGTAGGTATCTCAGTTCGGTGTAGGTCGTTCGCTCCAAGCTG
GGCTGTGTGCACGAACCCCCCGTTCAGCCCGACCGCTGCGCCTTATCCGGTAACTATCGTCTTGAGTCCA
ACCCGGTAAGACACGACTTATCGCCACTGGCAGCAGCCACTGGTAACAGGATTAGCAGAGCGAGGTATGT
AGGCGGTGCTACAGAGTTCTTGA
